>Addgene plasmid #139015 | HA-MAO-N Mitochondrial Membrane-Targeting Cloning Vector | addgene full sequence | sequence record 274415 | Addgene NGS Result
GCCAATTCAATATGGCGTATATGGACTCATGCCAATTCAATATGGTGGATCTGGACCTGTGCCAATTCAA
TATGGCGTATATGGACTCGTGCCAATTCAATATGGTGGATCTGGACCCCAGCCAATTCAATATGGCGGAC
TTGGCACCATGCCAATTCAATATGGCGGACCTGGCACTGTGCCAACTGGGGAGGGGTCTACTTGGCACGG
TGCCAAGTTTGAGGAGGGGTCTTGGCCCTGTGCCAAGTCCGCCATATTGAATTGGCATGGTGCCAATAAT
GGCGGCCATATTGGCTATATGCCAGGATCAATATATAGGCAATATCCAATATGGCCCTATGCCAATATGG
CTATTGGCCAGGTTCAATACTATGTATTGGCCCTATGCCATATAGTATTCCATATATGGGTTTTCCTATT
GACGTAGATAGCCCCTCCCAATGGGCGGTCCCATATACCATATATGGGGCTTCCTAATACCGCCCATAGC
CACTCCCCCATTGACGTCAATGGTCTCTATATATGGTCTTTCCTATTGACGTCATATGGGCGGTCCTATT
GACGTATATGGCGCCTCCCCCATTGACGTCAATTACGGTAAATGGCCCGCCTGGCTCAATGCCCATTGAC
GTCAATAGGACCACCCACCATTGACGTCAATGGGATGGCTCATTGCCCATTCATATCCGTTCTCACGCCC
CCTATTGACGTCAATGACGGTAAATGGCCCACTTGGCAGTACATCAATATCTATTAATAGTAACTTGGCA
AGTACATTACTATTGGAAGTACGCCAGGGTACATTGGCAGTACTCCCATTGACGTCAATGGCGGTAAATG
GCCCGCGATGGCTGCCAAGTACATCCCCATTGACGTCAATGGGGAGGGGCAATGACGCAAATGGGCGTTC
CATTGACGTAAATGGGCGGTAGGCGTGCCTAATGGGAGGTCTATATAAGCAATGCTCGTTTAGGGAACCG
CCATTCTGCCTGGGGACGTCGGAGCAAGCTTGATTTAGGTGACACTATAGACTTGTTCTTTTTGCAGGAT
CCCATCGATTCGAATTCAAGGCCTCTCGAGCCTCTAGAATGGTCGACGGAGCCGGTGCTGGCGCATACCC
CTACGACGTGCCCGACTACGCAGGCTCCGCAGTTCCAGCGGTAGAAATCACCCACACCTTCTGGGAAAGG
AACCTGCCCTCTGTTTCTGGCCTGCTGAAGATCATTGGATTTTCCACATCAGTAACTGCCCTGGGGTTTG
TGCTGTACAAATACAAGCTCCTGCCACGGTCTTGAACTAGAACTATAGTGAGTCGTATTACGTAGATCCA
GACATGATAAGATACATTGATGAGTTTGGACAAACCACAACTAGAATGCAGTGAAAAAAATGCTTTATTT
GTGAAATTTGTGATGCTATTGCTTTATTTGTAACCATTATAAGCTGCAATAAACAAGTTAACAACAACAA
TTGCATTCATTTTATGTTTCAGGTTCAGGGGGAGGTGTGGGAGGTTTTTTAATTCGCGGCCGCGGCGCCA
ATGCATTGGGCCCGGTACCCAGCTTTTGTTCCCTTTAGTGAGGGTTAATTGCGCGCTTGGCGTAATCATG
GTCATAGCTGTTTCCTGTGTGAAATTGTTATCCGCTCACAATTCCACACAACATACGAGCCGGGAGCATA
AAGTGTAAAGCCTGGGGTGCCTAATGAGTGAGCTAACTCACATTAATTGCGTTGCGCTCACTGCCCGCTT
TCCAGTCGGGAAACCTGTCGTGCCAGCTGCATTAATGAATCGGCCAACGCGCGGGGAGAGGCGGTTTGCG
TATTGGGCGCTCTTCCGCTTCCTCGCTCACTGACTCGCTGCGCTCGGTCGTTCGGCTGCGGCGAGCGGTA
TCAGCTCACTCAAAGGCGGTAATACGGTTATCCACAGAATCAGGGGATAACGCAGGAAAGAACATGTGAG
CAAAAGGCCAGCAAAAGGCCAGGAACCGTAAAAAGGCCGCGTTGCTGGCGTTTTTCCATAGGCTCCGCCC
CCCTGACGAGCATCACAAAAATCGACGCTCAAGTCAGAGGTGGCGAAACCCGACAGGACTATAAAGATAC
CAGGCGTTTCCCCCTGGAAGCTCCCTCGTGCGCTCTCCTGTTCCGACCCTGCCGCTTACCGGATACCTGT
CCGCCTTTCTCCCTTCGGGAAGCGTGGCGCTTTCTCATAGCTCACGCTGTAGGTATCTCAGTTCGGTGTA
GGTCGTTCGCTCCAAGCTGGGCTGTGTGCACGAACCCCCCGTTCAGCCCGACCGCTGCGCCTTATCCGGT
AACTATCGTCTTGAGTCCAACCCGGTAAGACACGACTTATCGCCACTGGCAGCAGCCACTGGTAACAGGA
TTAGCAGAGCGAGGTATGTAGGCGGTGCTACAGAGTTCTTGAAGTGGTGGCCTAACTACGGCTACACTAG
AAGAACAGTATTTGGTATCTGCGCTCTGCTGAAGCCAGTTACCTTCGGAAAAAGAGTTGGTAGCTCTTGA
TCCGGCAAACAAACCACCGCTGGTAGCGGTGGTTTTTTTGTTTGCAAGCAGCAGATTACGCGCAGAAAAA
AAGGATCTCAAGAAGATCCTTTGATCTTTTCTACGGGGTCTGACGCTCAGTGGAACGAAAACTCACGTTA
AGGGATTTTGGTCATGAGATTATCAAAAAGGATCTTCACCTAGATCCTTTTAAATTAAAAATGAAGTTTT
AAATCAATCTAAAGTATATATGAGTAAACTTGGTCTGACAGTTACCAATGCTTAATCAGTGAGGCACCTA
TCTCAGCGATCTGTCTATTTCGTTCATCCATAGTTGCCTGACTCCCCGTCGTGTAGATAACTACGATACG
GGAGGGCTTACCATCTGGCCCCAGTGCTGCAATGATACCGCGAGACCCACGCTCACCGGCTCCAGATTTA
TCAGCAATAAACCAGCCAGCCGGAAGGGCCGAGCGCAGAAGTGGTCCTGCAACTTTATCCGCCTCCATCC
AGTCTATTAATTGTTGCCGGGAAGCTAGAGTAAGTAGTTCGCCAGTTAATAGTTTGCGCAACGTTGTTGC
CATTGCTACAGGCATCGTGGTGTCACGCTCGTCGTTTGGTATGGCTTCATTCAGCTCCGGTTCCCAACGA
TCAAGGCGAGTTACATGATCCCCCATGTTGTGCAAAAAAGCGGTTAGCTCCTTCGGTCCTCCGATCGTTG
TCAGAAGTAAGTTGGCCGCAGTGTTATCACTCATGGTTATGGCAGCACTGCATAATTCTCTTACTGTCAT
GCCATCCGTAAGATGCTTTTCTGTGACTGGTGAGTACTCAACCAAGTCATTCTGAGAATAGTGTATGCGG
CGACCGAGTTGCTCTTGCCCGGCGTCAATACGGGATAATACCGCGCCACATAGCAGAACTTTAAAAGTGC
TCATCATTGGAAAACGTTCTTCGGGGCGAAAACTCTCAAGGATCTTACCGCTGTTGAGATCCAGTTCGAT
GTAACCCACTCGTGCACCCAACTGATCTTCAGCATCTTTTACTTTCACCAGCGTTTCTGGGTGAGCAAAA
ACAGGAAGGCAAAATGCCGCAAAAAAGGGAATAAGGGCGACACGGAAATGTTGAATACTCATACTCTTCC
TTTTTCAATATTATTGAAGCATTTATCAGGGTTATTGTCTCATGAGCGGATACATATTTGAATGTATTTA
GAAAAATAAACAAATAGGGGTTCCGCGCACATTTCCCCGAAAAGTGCCACCTAAATTGTAAGCGTTAATA
TTTTGTTAAAATTCGCGTTAAATTTTTGTTAAATCAGCTCATTTTTTAACCAATAGGCCGAAATCGGCAA
AATCCCTTATAAATCAAAAGAATAGACCGAGATAGGGT
[37 nt withheld, positions 3889-3925]
AAAGAACGTGGACTCCAACGTCAAAGG
[49 nt withheld, positions 3953-4001]
T
[91 nt withheld, positions 4003-4093]
G
[124 nt withheld, positions 4095-4218]
CCCATTCGCCATTCAGGCTGCGCAACTGTTGGGAAGGGCGATCGGTGCGGGCCTCTTCGCTATTACGCCA
GTCGACC
Features (pLannotate 1.2.2; 15 found; start..end, strand, type, name):
      1..978     +  promoter       CMV IE94 promoter: enhancer/promoter region of simian cytomegalovirus major immediate early transcription unit IE94
   1013..1031    +  promoter       SP6 promoter: promoter for bacteriophage SP6 RNA polymerase
   1152..1292    +  CDS            MAOA (fragment): AOFA_HUMAN - Experimental evidence at protein level: Swiss-Prot protein existence level 1. Catalyzes the oxidative deamination of biogenic and xenobiotic amines and has important functions in the metabolism of neuroactive and vasoactive amines in the central nervous system and peripheral tissues. MAOA preferentially oxidizes biogenic amines such as 5-hydroxytryptamine (5-HT), norepinephrine and epinephrine. From Homo sapiens (Human).
   1303..1320    -  promoter       T7 promoter (fragment): promoter for bacteriophage T7 RNA polymerase
   1325..1459    -  polyA_signal   SV40 poly(A) signal: SV40 polyadenylation signal
   1572..1590    -  promoter       T3 promoter: promoter for bacteriophage T3 RNA polymerase
   1635..1651    -  protein_bind   lac operator: The lac repressor binds to the lac operator to inhibit transcription in E. coli. This inhibition can be relieved by adding lactose or isopropyl-β-D-thiogalactopyranoside (IPTG). lac repressor encoded by lacI
   1659..1689    -  promoter       lac promoter: promoter for the E. coli lac operon
   1704..1725    -  protein_bind   CAP binding site: CAP binding activates transcription in the presence of cAMP. E. coli catabolite activator protein
   1738..1830    -  CDS            lacI (fragment): lac repressor; lacI; The lac repressor binds to the lac operator to inhibit transcription in E. coli. This inhibition can be relieved by adding lactose or isopropyl-β-D-thiogalactopyranoside (IPTG).
   2013..2601    -  rep_origin     ori: high-copy-number ColE1/pMB1/pBR322/pUC origin of replication
   2772..3632    -  CDS            AmpR: β-lactamase; bla; confers resistance to ampicillin, carbenicillin, and related antibiotics
   3633..3737    -  promoter       AmpR promoter: bla
   3790..4218    -  rep_origin     f1 ori (sequence partly withheld): f1 bacteriophage origin of replication; arrow indicates direction of (+) strand synthesis
   4223..4289    -  CDS            lacZα (fragment): LacZα fragment of β-galactosidase; lacZ fragment
