[The description below was written by a language model from this plasmid's Addgene catalogue record and pLannotate feature annotations shown in this document.]
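Description:
HA-MAO-N Mitochondrial Membrane-Targeting Cloning Vector is an empty mammalian expression backbone derived from pCS2+. It is designed so that a protein of interest can be cloned in frame upstream of an HA epitope and a mitochondrial outer membrane targeting sequence from monoamine oxidase (MAO). The sequenced plasmid is about 4.3 kb and is propagated in E. coli through a high-copy ColE1/pUC-type origin with ampicillin selection from the β-lactamase gene. An f1 origin is also present, along with remnants of lac regulatory elements and a lacZα fragment carried over from the parental cloning vector.

Expression is driven by the simian cytomegalovirus IE94 enhancer/promoter characteristic of pCS2+, recorded in the catalogue simply as CMV. An SP6 promoter follows, which can serve for in vitro transcription and as a sequencing primer site. Downstream lies a short coding fragment annotated as matching human MAOA, which corresponds to the membrane-anchoring portion, and then an SV40 polyadenylation signal. T7 and T3 promoters are also present on the opposite strand. The HA tag is not annotated separately in the feature table, but the record places it immediately before the MAO segment, the HA-MAO fragment having been PCR-amplified from an earlier GM130-HA-MAO construct. Inserts are added by restriction enzyme cloning between the promoter and the tag, although the specific sites are not stated.

The resulting fusion carries HA-MAO at its C-terminus and is directed to the mitochondrial outer membrane. Relocalisation vectors of this type are commonly used to test whether interacting partners are recruited to mitochondria along with the anchored protein, with the HA tag allowing detection, though the record does not specify an application beyond targeting.
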