Addgene plasmid #139015: HA-MAO-N Mitochondrial Membrane-Targeting Cloning Vector
Purpose: (Empty Backbone) To express a protein of interest fused to the N-terminus of HA-MAO for mitochondrial outer membrane targeting
Depositing lab: Ken-Ichi Takemaru. Depositing organization: Stony Brook University.
Backbone
  Vector backbone: pCS2+
  Backbone manufacturer: 4100
  Vector type: Mammalian Expression
  Promoter: CMV
  Tag / fusion protein: HA-MAO (C terminal on backbone)
Growth in bacteria
  Bacterial resistance: Ampicillin, 100 μg/mL
  Growth temperature: 37°C
  Growth strain: DH5alpha
  Copy number: High Copy
Gene/Insert
  Cloning method: Restriction Enzyme
  Sequencing primers: 5′ CCCAAGCTTGATTTAG (SP6)
Terms and licenses: Academic/Nonprofit Terms; Industry Terms: Not Available to Industry
Depositor comments: The vector contains a mitochondrial outer membrane targeting sequence from monoamine oxidase (MAO). An HA-MAO fragment was amplified by PCR using a ratGM130ΔCterm (1-872L)-HA-MAO plasmid (pMX0050), kindly provided by Dr. Sean Munro at MRC.
How to cite: HA-MAO-N Mitochondrial Membrane-Targeting Cloning Vector was a gift from Ken-Ichi Takemaru (Addgene plasmid # 139015 ; http://n2t.net/addgene:139015 ; RRID:Addgene_139015)
