>Addgene plasmid #139015 | HA-MAO-N Mitochondrial Membrane-Targeting Cloning Vector | depositor partial sequence | sequence record 268968 | HA-MAO
CGTCGACGGAGCCGGTGCTGGCGCATACCCCTACGACGTGCCCGACTACGCAGGCTCCGCAGTTCCAGCG
GTAGAAATCACCCACACCTTCTGGGAAAGGAACCTGCCCTCTGTTTCTGGCCTGCTGAAGATCATTGGAT
TTTCCACATCAGTAACTGCCCTGGGGTTTGTGCTGTACAAATACAAGCTCCTGCCACGGTCTTGA
